>Addgene plasmid #242591 | pCAGEN-FastFUCCI-P2A-H2A-tdiRFP (JDW 1402) | addgene full sequence | sequence record 495427 | Addgene NGS Result
GTCGACATTGATTATTGACTAGTTATTAATAGTAATCAATTACGGGGTCATTAGTTCATAGCCCATATAT
GGAGTTCCGCGTTACATAACTTACGGTAAATGGCCCGCCTGGCTGACCGCCCAACGACCCCCGCCCATTG
ACGTCAATAATGACGTATGTTCCCATAGTAACGCCAATAGGGACTTTCCATTGACGTCAATGGGTGGAGT
ATTTACGGTAAACTGCCCACTTGGCAGTACATCAAGTGTATCATATGCCAAGTACGCCCCCTATTGACGT
CAATGACGGTAAATGGCCCGCCTGGCATTATGCCCAGTACATGACCTTATGGGACTTTCCTACTTGGCAG
TACATCTACGTATTAGTCATCGCTATTACCATGGTCGAGGTGAGCCCCACGTTCTGCTTCACTCTCCCCA
TCTCCCCCCCCTCCCCACCCCCAATTTTGTATTTATTTATTTTTTAATTATTTTGTGCAGCGATGGGGGC
GGGGGGGGGGGGGGNSGCGCGCCRGGCGGGGSGGGGSGGGGSGRGGGGSGGGGSGGGGSGAGGCGGAGAG
GKGCGGCGGCAGCCAATCAGAGCGGCGCGCTCCGAAAGTTTCCTTTTATGGCGAGGCGGCGGCGGCGGCG
GCCCTATAAAAAGCGAAGCGCGCGGCGGGCGGGAGTCGCTGCGCGCTGCCTTCGCCCCGTGCCCCGCTCC
GCCGCCGCCTCGCGCCGCCCGCCCCGGCTCTGACTGACCGCGTTACTCCCACAGGTGAGCGGGCGGGACG
GCCCTTCTCCTCCGGGCTGTAATTAGCGCTTGGTTTAATGACGGCTTGTTTCTTTTCTGTGGCTGCGTGA
AAGCCTTGAGGGGCTCCGGGAGGGCCCTTTGTGCGGGGGGAGCGGCTCGGGGGGTGCGTGCGTGTGTGTG
TGCGTGGGGAGCGCCGCGTGCGGCTCCGCGCTGCCCGGCGGCTGTGAGCGCTGCGGGCGCGGCGCGGGGC
TTTGTGCGCTCCGCAGTGTGCGCGAGGGGAGCGCGGCCGGGGGCGGTGCCCCGCGGTGCGGGGGGGGCTG
CGAGGGGAACAAAGGCTGCGTGCGGGGTGTGTGCGTGGGGGGGTGAGCAGGGGGTGTGGGCGCGTCGGTC
GGGCTGCAACCCCCCCTGCACCCCCCTCCCCGAGTTGCTGAGCACGGCCCGGCTTCGGGTGCGGGGCTCC
GTACGGGGCGTGGCGCGGGGCTCGCCGTGCCGGGCGGGGGGTGGCGGCAGGTGGGGGTGCCGGGCGGGGC
GGGGCCGCCTCGGGCCGGGGAGGGCTCGGGGGAGGGGCGCGGCGGCCCCCGGAGCGCCGGCGGCTGTCGA
GGCGCGGCGAGCCGCAGCCATTGCCTTTTATGGTAATCGTGCGAGAGGGCGCAGGGACTTCCTTTGTCCC
AAATCTGTGCGGAGCCGAAATCTGGGAGGCGCCGCCGCACCCCCTCTAGCGGGCGCGGGGCGAAGCGGTG
CGGCGCCGGCAGGAAGGAAATGGGCGGGGAGGGCCTTCGTGCGTCGCCGCGCCGCCGTCCCCTTCTCCCT
CTCCAGCCTCGGGGCTGTCCGCGGGGGGACGGCTGCCTTCGGGGGGGACGGGGCAGGGCGGGGTTCGGCT
TCTGGCGTGTGACCGGCGGCTCTAGAGCCTCTGCTAACCATGTTCATGCCTTCTTCTTTTTCCTACAGCT
CCTGGGCAACGTGCTGGTTATTGTGCTGTCTCATCATTTTGGCAAAGAATTCCTCGAGGATATCACAAGT
TTGTACAAAAAAGCAGGCTCCTTAGATTAATTAAGAATTGGGATCCATGGTGTCCGTGATCAAGCCCGAG
ATGAAGATGCGGTACTACATGGACGGCAGCGTGAACGGCCACGAGTTCACCATCGAGGGCGAGGGCACCG
GCAGACCTTACGAGGGCCACCAGGAAATGACCCTGAGAGTCACCATGGCCGAGGGCGGACCCATGCCCTT
CGCCTTCGACCTGGTGTCCCACGTGTTCTGCTACGGCCACCGGGTGTTCACCAAGTACCCCGAGGAAATC
CCCGACTACTTCAAGCAGGCCTTCCCCGAGGGCCTGAGCTGGGAGCGGAGCCTGGAATTCGAGGATGGCG
GCAGCGCCTCTGTGTCTGCCCACATCAGCCTGCGGGGCAACACCTTCTACCACAAGAGCAAGTTCACCGG
CGTGAACTTCCCCGCCGACGGCCCCATCATGCAGAACCAGAGCGTGGACTGGGAGCCCAGCACCGAGAAG
ATCACCGCCAGCGACGGCGTGCTGAAGGGCGACGTGACCATGTACCTGAAGCTGGAAGGCGGCGGAAACC
ACAAGTGCCAGATGAAAACCACCTACAAGGCCGCCAAAGAAATCCTGGAAATGCCCGGCGACCACTACAT
CGGCCACCGGCTGGTGCGGAAAACCGAGGGCAACATCACCGAGCAGGTGGAGGATGCCGTGGCCCACTAC
AGCATGCTGCCTAGCCTCGGCGGCTACCCTAGCCATTGGAGGCCCCTGGAACCCTCTCCTGCCAGACCTG
CCCTGAGAGCCCCTGCCTCCGCCACCTCCGGCAGCAGAAAGAGAGCCAGACCTCCTGCCGCCCCTGGCAG
AGATCAGGCCAGGCCCCCTGCCCGCAGACGGCTCCGGCTGTCCGTGGATGAGGTGTCCAGCCCTAGCACC
CCCGAGGCCCCCGATATCCCTGCCTGTCCCAGCCCTGGCCAGAAAATCAAGAAGAGCACACCTGCCGCCG
GACAGCCTCCTCACCTGACCAGCGCCCAGGACCAGGACACCATCGTCGACGAGGGCAGGGGCAGCCTGCT
GACCTGCGGCGACGTGGAGGAGAACCCCGGCCCCAGATCCATGGTGTCCGTGATCAAGCCCGAGATGAAG
ATCAAGCTGTGCATGCGGGGAACCGTGAACGGCCACAACTTCGTGATCGAGGGCGAGGGCAAGGGAAACC
CCTACGAGGGCACCCAGATCCTGGACCTGAACGTGACCGAAGGCGCCCCTCTGCCCTTCGCCTACGACAT
CCTGACCACCGTGTTCCAGTACGGCAACCGGGCCTTCACCAAGTACCCCGCCGACATCCAGGACTACTTC
AAGCAGACCTTCCCCGAGGGCTACCACTGGGAGCGGAGCATGACCTACGAGGACCAGGGCATCTGCACCG
CCACCTCCAACATCAGCATGAGGGGCGACTGCTTTTTCTACGACATCAGATTCGACGGCACCAACTTCCC
CCCCAACGGCCCCGTGATGCAGAAAAAGACCCTGAAGTGGGAGCCCAGCACCGAGAAGATGTACGTGGAG
GACGGCGTGCTGAAGGGCGACGTGAACATGCGGCTGCTGCTGGAAGGCGGCGGACACTACAGATGCGACT
TCAAGACCACCTACAAGGCCAAGAAAGAAGTGCGGCTGCCCGACGCCCACAAGATCGACCACCGGATCGA
GATCCTGAAGCACGACAAGGACTACAACAAAGTGAAGCTGTACGAGAACGCCGTGGCCAGGTACAGCATG
CTGCCCAGCCAGGCCAAGGGCTACCCCAGCCACTGGCGGCCTCTGGAAATGAACCCCAGCATGAAGCAGA
AGCAGGAAGAGATCAAAGAGAACATCAAGAACAGCAGCGTGCCCAGGCGGACCCTGAAGATGATCCAGCC
CAGCGCCAGCGGATCTCTGGTGGGCCGGGAGAATGAGCTGTCTGCCGGCCTGAGCAAGCGGAAGCACCGG
AACGACCACCTGACCAGCACCACCTCTAGCCCAGGCGTGATCGTGCCCGAGAGCAGCGAGAACAAGAACC
TGGGCGGCGTGACCCAAGAAAGCTTCGACCTGATGATCAAAGAAAACCCCAGCAGCCAGTACTGGAAAGA
GGTGGCCGAGAAGCGGCGGAAGGCCCTGGGATCTGGCAGCGGCGCCACGAACTTCTCTCTGTTAAAGCAA
GCAGGCGACGTGGAAGAAAACCCCGGTCCCGGTACCATGGCAGGTGGAAAAGCAGGTAAAGACAGTGGAA
AAGCCAAGACGAAAGCCGTCTCCAGGTCTCAGAGAGCTGGTCTGCAGTTCCCTGTAGGTCGTATCCACAG
GCACCTGAAGACCCGAACCACCAGCCATGGCCGTGTCGGAGCTACAGCTGCGGTTTACAGTGCTGCTATC
CTGGAGTATCTCACCGCTGAGGTGCTGGAGTTGGCTGGAAACGCTTCTAAGGATCTGAAGGTGAAGCGAA
TCACTCCCAGACATTTACAGCTGGCCATCCGCGGAGACGAGGAGCTGGACTCGCTTATCAAGGCCACCAT
TGCTGGAGGAGGAGTCATTCCTCACATCCACAAGTCTCTGATTGGTAAGAAGGGCCAGCAGAAAACCGCA
GATCCACCGGTCGACACCATGGCCGAAGGGAGCGTGGCAAGACAGCCCGATCTGCTGACATGCGACGACG
AACCAATCCACATTCCAGGAGCTATCCAGCCTCATGGACTGCTGCTGGCTCTGGCCGCTGACATGACTAT
CGTGGCAGGCTCTGATAACCTGCCAGAGCTGACCGGGCTGGCTATCGGAGCACTGATTGGCCGGTCCGCA
GCCGACGTGTTCGATTCTGAGACTCACAATAGACTGACCATCGCCCTGGCTGAACCTGGGGCTGCAGTGG
GAGCCCCAATTACCGTCGGCTTCACAATGCGAAAGGACGCTGGCTTTATCGGGTCCTGGCACCGCCATGA
TCAGCTGATTTTTCTGGAGCTGGAACCACCTCAGAGAGACGTGGCAGAGCCACAGGCTTTCTTTCGGAGA
ACAAACAGCGCCATCAGGCGCCTGCAGGCCGCTGAGACTCTGGAATCCGCTTGCGCAGCCGCTGCACAGG
AAGTGAGGAAGATCACCGGGTTCGATCGCGTCATGATCTACAGATTCGCCTCAGACTTTAGCGGAGAAGT
GATCGCAGAAGATCGCTGTGCCGAGGTCGAAAGTAAACTGGGCCTGCATTACCCAGCCTCAACCGTGCCT
GCACAGGCACGACGGCTGTATACAATCAACCCCGTGCGGATCATTCCCGACATTAATTACAGACCAGTGC
CCGTCACACCTGACCTGAACCCAGTGACTGGGAGGCCCATTGATCTGAGCTTCGCCATTCTGCGCAGCGT
GTCCCCTGTCCACCTGGAGTTTATGAGGAATATCGGAATGCATGGCACCATGTCTATCAGTATTCTGAGA
GGCGAAAGGCTGTGGGGGCTGATCGTGTGCCACCATCGGACACCTTACTATGTGGACCTGGACGGCAGGC
AGGCTTGTGAACTGGTGGCTCAGGTGCTGGCTTGGCAGATTGGCGTGATGAAGGAGGGGCATGGCACCGG
CAGCACCGGCAGCGGCAGCAGCGGCCGCTCCGGCACCGCCTCCTCCGAGGACAACAACATGGCCGCCGAA
GGGAGCGTGGCAAGACAGCCCGATCTGCTGACATGCGACGACGAACCAATCCACATTCCAGGAGCTATCC
AGCCTCATGGACTGCTGCTGGCTCTGGCCGCTGACATGACTATCGTGGCAGGCTCTGATAACCTGCCAGA
GCTGACCGGGCTGGCTATCGGAGCACTGATTGGCCGGTCCGCAGCCGACGTGTTCGATTCTGAGACTCAC
AATAGACTGACCATCGCCCTGGCTGAACCTGGGGCTGCAGTGGGAGCCCCAATTACCGTCGGCTTCACAA
TGCGAAAGGACGCTGGCTTTATCGGGTCCTGGCACCGCCATGATCAGCTGATTTTTCTGGAGCTGGAACC
ACCTCAGAGAGACGTGGCAGAGCCACAGGCTTTCTTTCGGAGAACAAACAGCGCCATCAGGCGCCTGCAG
GCCGCTGAGACTCTGGAATCCGCTTGCGCAGCCGCTGCACAGGAAGTGAGGAAGATCACCGGGTTCGATC
GCGTCATGATCTACAGATTCGCCTCAGACTTTAGCGGAGAAGTGATCGCAGAAGATCGCTGTGCCGAGGT
CGAAAGTAAACTGGGCCTGCATTACCCAGCCTCAACCGTGCCTGCACAGGCACGACGGCTGTATACAATC
AACCCCGTGCGGATCATTCCCGACATTAATTACAGACCAGTGCCCGTCACACCTGACCTGAACCCAGTGA
CTGGGAGGCCCATTGATCTGAGCTTCGCCATTCTGCGCAGCGTGTCCCCTGTCCACCTGGAGTTTATGAG
GAATATCGGAATGCATGGCACCATGTCTATCAGTATTCTGAGAGGCGAAAGGCTGTGGGGGCTGATCGTG
TGCCACCATCGGACACCTTACTATGTGGACCTGGACGGCAGGCAGGCTTGTGAACTGGTGGCTCAGGTGC
TGGCTTGGCAGATTGGCGTGATGAAGGAGGAATAACTCGAGTAATGATAAACTAGTGTTTAAACTACGTA
ACTAGGACCCAGCTTTCTTGTACAAAGTGGTGATATCGCGGCCGCACTCCTCAGGTGCAGGCTGCCTATC
AGAAGGTGGTGGCTGGTGTGGCCAATGCCCTGGCTCACAAATACCACTGAGATCTTTTTCCCTCTGCCAA
AAATTATGGGGACATCATGAAGCCCCTTGAGCATCTGACTTCTGGCTAATAAAGGAAATTTATTTTCATT
GCAATAGTGTGTTGGAATTTTTTGTGTCTCTCACTCGGAAGGACATATGGGAGGGCAAATCATTTAAAAC
ATCAGAATGAGTATTTGGTTTAGAGTTTGGCAACATATGCCCATATGCTGGCTGCCATGAACAAAGGTTG
GCTATAAAGAGGTCATCAGTATATGAAACAGCCCCCTGCTGTCCATTCCTTATTCCATAGAAAAGCCTTG
ACTTGAGGTTAGATTTTTTTTATATTTTGTTTTGTGTTATTTTTTTCTTTAACATCCCTAAAATTTTCCT
TACATGTTTTACTAGCCAGATTTTTCCTCCTCTCCTGACTACTCCCAGTCATAGCTGTCCCTCTTCTCTT
ATGGAGATCCCTCGACCTGCAGCCCAAGCTTGGCGTAATCATGGTCATAGCTGTTTCCTGTGTGAAATTG
TTATCCGCTCACAATTCCACACAACATACGAGCCGGAAGCATAAAGTGTAAAGCCTGGGGTGCCTAATGA
GTGAGCTAACTCACATTAATTGCGTTGCGCTCACTGCCCGCTTTCCAGTCGGGAAACCTGTCGTGCCAGC
GGATCCGCATCTCAATTAGTCAGCAACCATAGTCCCGCCCCTAACTCCGCCCATCCCGCCCCTAACTCCG
CCCAGTTCCGCCCATTCTCCGCCCCATGGCTGACTAATTTTTTTTATTTATGCAGAGGCCGAGGCCGCCT
CGGCCTCTGAGCTATTCCAGAAGTAGTGAGGAGGCTTTTTTGGAGGCCTAGGCTTTTGCAAAAAGCTAAC
TTGTTTATTGCAGCTTATAATGGTTACAAATAAAGCAATAGCATCACAAATTTCACAAATAAAGCATTTT
TTTCACTGCATTCTAGTTGTGGTTTGTCCAAACTCATCAATGTATCTTATCATGTCTGGATCCGCTGCAT
TAATGAATCGGCCAACGCGCGGGGAGAGGCGGTTTGCGTATTGGGCGCTCTTCCGCTTCCTCGCTCACTG
ACTCGCTGCGCTCGGTCGTTCGGCTGCGGCGAGCGGTATCAGCTCACTCAAAGGCGGTAATACGGTTATC
CACAGAATCAGGGGATAACGCAGGAAAGAACATGTGAGCAAAAGGCCAGCAAAAGGCCAGGAACCGTAAA
AAGGCCGCGTTGCTGGCGTTTTTCCATAGGCTCCGCCCCCCTGACGAGCATCACAAAAATCGACGCTCAA
GTCAGAGGTGGCGAAACCCGACAGGACTATAAAGATACCAGGCGTTTCCCCCTGGAAGCTCCCTCGTGCG
CTCTCCTGTTCCGACCCTGCCGCTTACCGGATACCTGTCCGCCTTTCTCCCTTCGGGAAGCGTGGCGCTT
TCTCATAGCTCACGCTGTAGGTATCTCAGTTCGGTGTAGGTCGTTCGCTCCAAGCTGGGCTGTGTGCACG
AACCCCCCGTTCAGCCCGACCGCTGCGCCTTATCCGGTAACTATCGTCTTGAGTCCAACCCGGTAAGACA
CGACTTATCGCCACTGGCAGCAGCCACTGGTAACAGGATTAGCAGAGCGAGGTATGTAGGCGGTGCTACA
GAGTTCTTGAAGTGGTGGCCTAACTACGGCTACACTAGAAGAACAGTATTTGGTATCTGCGCTCTGCTGA
AGCCAGTTACCTTCGGAAAAAGAGTTGGTAGCTCTTGATCCGGCAAACAAACCACCGCTGGTAGCGGTGG
TTTTTTTGTTTGCAAGCAGCAGATTACGCGCAGAAAAAAAGGATCTCAAGAAGATCCTTTGATCTTTTCT
ACGGGGTCTGACGCTCAGTGGAACGAAAACTCACGTTAAGGGATTTTGGTCATGAGATTATCAAAAAGGA
TCTTCACCTAGATCCTTTTAAATTAAAAATGAAGTTTTAAATCAATCTAAAGTATATATGAGTAAACTTG
GTCTGACAGTTACCAATGCTTAATCAGTGAGGCACCTATCTCAGCGATCTGTCTATTTCGTTCATCCATA
GTTGCCTGACTCCCCGTCGTGTAGATAACTACGATACGGGAGGGCTTACCATCTGGCCCCAGTGCTGCAA
TGATACCGCGAGACCCACGCTCACCGGCTCCAGATTTATCAGCAATAAACCAGCCAGCCGGAAGGGCCGA
GCGCAGAAGTGGTCCTGCAACTTTATCCGCCTCCATCCAGTCTATTAATTGTTGCCGGGAAGCTAGAGTA
AGTAGTTCGCCAGTTAATAGTTTGCGCAACGTTGTTGCCATTGCTACAGGCATCGTGGTGTCACGCTCGT
CGTTTGGTATGGCTTCATTCAGCTCCGGTTCCCAACGATCAAGGCGAGTTACATGATCCCCCATGTTGTG
CAAAAAAGCGGTTAGCTCCTTCGGTCCTCCGATCGTTGTCAGAAGTAAGTTGGCCGCAGTGTTATCACTC
ATGGTTATGGCAGCACTGCATAATTCTCTTACTGTCATGCCATCCGTAAGATGCTTTTCTGTGACTGGTG
AGTACTCAACCAAGTCATTCTGAGAATAGTGTATGCGGCGACCGAGTTGCTCTTGCCCGGCGTCAATACG
GGATAATACCGCGCCACATAGCAGAACTTTAAAAGTGCTCATCATTGGAAAACGTTCTTCGGGGCGAAAA
CTCTCAAGGATCTTACCGCTGTTGAGATCCAGTTCGATGTAACCCACTCGTGCACCCAACTGATCTTCAG
CATCTTTTACTTTCACCAGCGTTTCTGGGTGAGCAAAAACAGGAAGGCAAAATGCCGCAAAAAAGGGAAT
AAGGGCGACACGGAAATGTTGAATACTCATACTCTTCCTTTTTCAATATTATTGAAGCATTTATCAGGGT
TATTGTCTCATGAGCGGATACATATTTGAATGTATTTAGAAAAATAAACAAATAGGGGTTCCGCGCACAT
TTCCCCGAAAAGTGCCACCTGG
Features (pLannotate 1.2.2; 26 found; start..end, strand, type, name):
      4..383     +  enhancer       CMV enhancer: human cytomegalovirus immediate early enhancer
    385..661     +  promoter       chicken β-actin promoter: No description available
    662..1678    +  intron         chimeric intron: chimera between introns from chicken β-actin and rabbit β-globin
   1745..1769    +  protein_bind   attB1: mutant version of attB; recombination site for the Gateway® BP reaction BP Clonase™
   1797..2447    +  CDS            mKO2: mKO2 is a basic (constitutively fluorescent) orange fluorescent protein published in 2008, derived from Verrillofungia concinna. It has moderate acid sensitivity.
   2502..2774    +  CDS            Cdt1 (30-120): degron consisting of residues 30-120 of human Cdt1 (Zielke and Edgar, 2015)
   2847..3518    +  CDS            mAzamiGreen: mAzamiGreen is a basic (constitutively fluorescent) green fluorescent protein published in 2003, derived from Galaxea fascicularis. It has high acid sensitivity.
   3549..3878    +  CDS            Gem1 (1-110): degron consisting of residues 1-110 of human Geminin (Zielke and Edgar, 2015)
   3894..3949    +  CDS            P2A (fragment): 2A peptide from porcine teschovirus-1 polyprotein Eukaryotic ribosomes fail to insert a peptide bond between the Gly and Pro residues, yielding separate polypeptides.
   3957..4340    +  CDS            H2AZ2: H2AV_CHICK - Also known as H2AF. Experimental evidence at protein level: Swiss-Prot protein existence level 1. Variant histone H2A which replaces conventional H2A in a subset of nucleosomes. Nucleosomes wrap and compact DNA into chromatin, limiting DNA accessibility to the cellular machineries which require DNA as a template. Histones thereby play a central role in transcription regulation, DNA repair, DNA replication and chromosomal stability. DNA accessibility is regulated via a complex set of post- translational modifications of histones, also called histone code, and nucleosome remodeling.
   4359..5306    +  CDS            iRFP713: iRFP713 is a basic (constitutively fluorescent) near ir fluorescent protein published in 2011, derived from Rhodopseudomonas palustris. It has low acid sensitivity. It requires the cofactor biliverdin for fluorescence.
   5385..6329    +  CDS            iRFP713: iRFP713 is a basic (constitutively fluorescent) near ir fluorescent protein published in 2011, derived from Rhodopseudomonas palustris. It has low acid sensitivity. It requires the cofactor biliverdin for fluorescence.
   6377..6401    -  protein_bind   attB2: mutant version of attB; recombination site for the Gateway® BP reaction BP Clonase™
   6416..6487    +  CDS            HBB (fragment): HBB_PONPY - Experimental evidence at transcript level: Swiss-Prot protein existence level 2. Involved in oxygen transport from the lung to the various peripheral tissues. From Pongo pygmaeus (Bornean orangutan).
   6558..6613    +  polyA_signal   β-globin poly(A) signal: rabbit β-globin polyadenylation signal (Gil and Proudfoot, 1987)
   6998..7014    -  protein_bind   lac operator: The lac repressor binds to the lac operator to inhibit transcription in E. coli. This inhibition can be relieved by adding lactose or isopropyl-β-D-thiogalactopyranoside (IPTG). lac repressor encoded by lacI
   7022..7052    -  promoter       lac promoter: promoter for the E. coli lac operon
   7067..7088    -  protein_bind   CAP binding site: CAP binding activates transcription in the presence of cAMP. E. coli catabolite activator protein
   7101..7140    -  CDS            lacI (fragment): lac repressor; lacI; The lac repressor binds to the lac operator to inhibit transcription in E. coli. This inhibition can be relieved by adding lactose or isopropyl-β-D-thiogalactopyranoside (IPTG).
   7147..7169    +  promoter       SV40 promoter (fragment): SV40 enhancer and early promoter
   7193..7328    +  rep_origin     SV40 ori: SV40 origin of replication
   7348..7482    +  polyA_signal   SV40 poly(A) signal: SV40 polyadenylation signal
   7484..7538    -  CDS            lacI (fragment): lac repressor; lacI; The lac repressor binds to the lac operator to inhibit transcription in E. coli. This inhibition can be relieved by adding lactose or isopropyl-β-D-thiogalactopyranoside (IPTG).
   7721..8309    -  rep_origin     ori: high-copy-number ColE1/pMB1/pBR322/pUC origin of replication
   8480..9340    -  CDS            AmpR: β-lactamase; bla; confers resistance to ampicillin, carbenicillin, and related antibiotics
   9341..9445    -  promoter       AmpR promoter: bla
