[The description below was written by a language model from this plasmid's Addgene catalogue record and pLannotate feature annotations shown in this document.]
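Description:
pCAGEN-FastFUCCI-P2A-H2A-tdiRFP (JDW 1402) is a 9.5 kb mammalian expression plasmid built on the pCAGEN-DV destination backbone by Gateway cloning, as shown by the attB1 and attB2 sites that flank the payload. It is propagated in E. coli through a high-copy ColE1/pUC-type origin and selected with ampicillin via the β-lactamase gene. The backbone also carries an SV40 origin with a fragment of the SV40 promoter and an SV40 poly(A) signal, along with residual lac promoter/operator sequences. No mammalian selection marker is annotated.

Expression is driven by the CAGGS promoter, composed of the CMV immediate early enhancer, the chicken β-actin promoter and a chimeric β-actin/β-globin intron, and is terminated by the rabbit β-globin poly(A) signal. The single open reading frame encodes three proteins separated by 2A self-cleaving peptides. The first two form the FastFUCCI cell-cycle reporter: orange mKO2 fused to the human Cdt1(30-120) degron, followed, according to the catalogue entry, by a T2A (not annotated in the feature table) and green mAzamiGreen fused to the human Geminin(1-110) degron. Because these degrons are destroyed at reciprocal phases of the cycle, orange signal accumulates in G1 and green signal in S/G2/M. A P2A then links a histone H2A, annotated as matching the chicken H2A.Z-type variant, fused to two tandem copies of iRFP713 (tdiRFP). This near-infrared, biliverdin-dependent chromatin label marks nuclei regardless of cell-cycle stage.

The construct is intended for strong, ubiquitous expression in vertebrate cells to read out cell-cycle state alongside a constant nuclear marker, which suits it to applications such as identifying and following nuclei in live imaging.
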