Addgene plasmid #242591: pCAGEN-FastFUCCI-P2A-H2A-tdiRFP (JDW 1402)
Purpose: A CAGGS driven expression vector containing FastFUCCI to label cell cycle state followed by an H2A-tdiRFP for nuclear labeling.
Depositing lab: Joshua Wythe. Depositing organization: University of Virginia. Publication: MultiSite Assembly of Gateway Induced Clones (MAGIC): a flexible cloning toolbox for use in vertebrate model systems. Gillespie WB 3rd, Zhang Y, Ruiz OE, Cerda J 3rd, Ortiz-Guzman J, Sherman M, Turner WD, Largoza G, Mosser LE, Fujimoto E, Chien CB, Kwan KM, Arenkiel BR, Devine WP, Wythe JD. Development. 2025 Nov 15;152(22):dev204308. doi: 10.1242/dev.204308. Epub 2025 Nov 13. PubMed 41230856.
Backbone
  Vector backbone: pCAGEN-DV
  Vector type: Mammalian Expression
Growth in bacteria
  Bacterial resistance: Ampicillin, 100 μg/mL
  Growth temperature: 37°C
  Growth strain: NEB Stable
  Copy number: High Copy
Gene/Insert
  Gene/Insert name: mKO2-hCDT1(30-120) T2A mAG-hGEM(1-110)
  Species: Synthetic
  Promoter: CAGGS
  Cloning method: Gateway Cloning
Terms and licenses: Academic/Nonprofit Terms; Industry Terms: Not Available to Industry
Depositor comments: Please visit https://doi.org/10.1101/2024.07.13.603267 for bioRxiv preprint.
How to cite: pCAGEN-FastFUCCI-P2A-H2A-tdiRFP (JDW 1402) was a gift from Joshua Wythe (Addgene plasmid # 242591 ; http://n2t.net/addgene:242591 ; RRID:Addgene_242591)
